>Addgene plasmid #144488 | TFORF3012 | addgene full sequence | sequence record 407362 | Addgene NGS Result
TTAATGTAGTCTTATGCAATACTCTTGTAGTCTTGCAACATGGTAACGATGAGTTAGCAACATGCCTTAC
AAGGAGAGAAAAAGCACCGTGCATGCCGATTGGTGGAAGTAAGGTGGTACGATCGTGCCTTATTAGGAAG
GCAACAGACGGGTCTGACATGGATTGGACGAACCACTGAATTGCCGCATTGCAGAGATATTGTATTTAAG
TGCCTAGCTCGATACATAAACGGGTCTCTCTGGTTAGACCAGATCTGAGCCTGGGAGCTCTCTGGCTAAC
TAGGGAACCCACTGCTTAAGCCTCAATAAAGCTTGCCTTGAGTGCTTCAAGTAGTGTGTGCCCGTCTGTT
GTGTGACTCTGGTAACTAGAGATCCCTCAGACCCTTTTAGTCAGTGTGGAAAATCTCTAGCAGTGGCGCC
CGAACAGGGACTTGAAAGCGAAAGGGAAACCAGAGGAGCTCTCTCGACGCAGGACTCGGCTTGCTGAAGC
GCGCACGGCAAGAGGCGAGGGGCGGCGACTGGTGAGTACGCCAAAAATTTTGACTAGCGGAGGCTAGAAG
GAGAGAGATGGGTGCGAGAGCGTCAGTATTAAGCGGGGGAGAATTAGATCGCGATGGGAAAAAATTCGGT
TAAGGCCAGGGGGAAAGAAAAAATATAAATTAAAACATATAGTATGGGCAAGCAGGGAGCTAGAACGATT
CGCAGTTAATCCTGGCCTGTTAGAAACATCAGAAGGCTGTAGACAAATACTGGGACAGCTACAACCATCC
CTTCAGACAGGATCAGAAGAACTTAGATCATTATATAATACAGTAGCAACCCTCTATTGTGTGCATCAAA
GGATAGAGATAAAAGACACCAAGGAAGCTTTAGACAAGATAGAGGAAGAGCAAAACAAAAGTAAGACCAC
CGCACAGCAAGCGGCCGCTGATCTTCAGACCTGGAGGAGGAGATATGAGGGACAATTGGAGAAGTGAATT
ATATAAATATAAAGTAGTAAAAATTGAACCATTAGGAGTAGCACCCACCAAGGCAAAGAGAAGAGTGGTG
CAGAGAGAAAAAAGAGCAGTGGGAATAGGAGCTTTGTTCCTTGGGTTCTTGGGAGCAGCAGGAAGCACTA
TGGGCGCAGCGTCAATGACGCTGACGGTACAGGCCAGACAATTATTGTCTGGTATAGTGCAGCAGCAGAA
CAATTTGCTGAGGGCTATTGAGGCGCAACAGCATCTGTTGCAACTCACAGTCTGGGGCATCAAGCAGCTC
CAGGCAAGAATCCTGGCTGTGGAAAGATACCTAAAGGATCAACAGCTCCTGGGGATTTGGGGTTGCTCTG
GAAAACTCATTTGCACCACTGCTGTGCCTTGGAATGCTAGTTGGAGTAATAAATCTCTGGAACAGATTTG
GAATCACACGACCTGGATGGAGTGGGACAGAGAAATTAACAATTACACAAGCTTAATACACTCCTTAATT
GAAGAATCGCAAAACCAGCAAGAAAAGAATGAACAAGAATTATTGGAATTAGATAAATGGGCAAGTTTGT
GGAATTGGTTTAACATAACAAATTGGCTGTGGTATATAAAATTATTCATAATGATAGTAGGAGGCTTGGT
AGGTTTAAGAATAGTTTTTGCTGTACTTTCTATAGTGAATAGAGTTAGGCAGGGATATTCACCATTATCG
TTTCAGACCCACCTCCCAACCCCGAGGGGACCCATGCATTGCATCTCAATTAGTCAGCAACCAGGTGTGG
AAAGTCCCCAGGCTCCCCAGCAGGCAGAAGTATGCAAAGCATGCGTCTCAATTAGTCAGCAACCATAGTC
CCGCCCCTAACTCCGCCCATCCCGCCCCTAACTCCGCCCAGTTCCGCCCATTCTCCGCCCCATGGCTGAC
TAATTTTTTTTATTTATGCAGAGGCCGAGGCCGCCTCGGCCTCTGAGCTATTCCAGAAGTAGTGAGGAGG
CTTTTTTGGAGGCCTAGGCTTTTGCAAAAAGCTTTCTAGAGGTACCACCGGAGCTTACCATGACCGAGTA
CAAGCCCACGGTGCGCCTCGCCACCCGCGACGACGTCCCCAGGGCCGTACGCACCCTCGCCGCCGCGTTC
GCCGACTACCCCGCCACGCGCCACACCGTCGATCCGGACCGCCACATCGAGCGGGTCACCGAGCTGCAAG
AACTCTTCCTCACGCGCGTCGGGCTCGACATCGGCAAGGTGTGGGTCGCGGACGACGGCGCCGCCGTGGC
GGTCTGGACCACGCCGGAGAGCGTCGAAGCGGGGGCGGTGTTCGCCGAGATCGGCCCGCGCATGGCCGAG
TTGAGCGGTTCCCGGCTGGCCGCGCAGCAACAGATGGAAGGCCTCCTGGCGCCGCACCGGCCCAAGGAGC
CCGCGTGGTTCCTGGCCACCGTCGGCGTCTCGCCCGACCACCAGGGCAAGGGTCTGGGCAGCGCCGTCGT
GCTCCCCGGAGTGGAGGCGGCCGAGCGCGCCGGGGTGCCCGCCTTCCTGGAGACCTCCGCGCCCCGCAAC
CTCCCCTTCTACGAGCGGCTCGGCTTCACCGTCACCGCCGACGTCGAGGTGCCCGAAGGACCGCGCACCT
GGTGCATGACCCGCAAGCCCGGTGCCAGTTAACGAATTCTAGATCTTGAGACAAATGGCAGTATTCATCC
ACAATTTTAAAAGAAAAGGGGGGATTGGGGGGTACAGTGCAGGGGAAAGAATAGTAGACATAATAGCAAC
AGACATACAAACTAAAGAATTACAAAAACAAATTACAAAAATTCAAAATTTTCGGGTTTATTACAGGGAC
AGCAGAGATCCACTTTGGCGCCGGCTCGAGGCCTGCAGGTGCAAAGATGGATAAAGTTTTAAACAGAGAG
GAATCTTTGCAGCTAATGGACCTTCTAGGTCTTGAAAGGAGTGGGAATTGGCTCCGGTGCCCGTCAGTGG
GCAGAGCGCACATCGCCCACAGTCCCCGAGAAGTTGGGGGGAGGGGTCGGCAATTGAACCGGTGCCTAGA
GAAGGTGGCGCGGGGTAAACTGGGAAAGTGATGTCGTGTACTGGCTCCGCCTTTTTCCCGAGGGTGGGGG
AGAACCGTATATAAGTGCAGTAGTCGCCGTGAACGTTCTTTTTCGCAACGGGTTTGCCGCCAGAACACAG
GTAAGTGCCGTGTGTGGTTCCCGCGGGCCTGGCCTCTTTACGGGTTATGGCCCTTGCGTGCCTTGAATTA
CTTCCACCTGGCTGCAGTACGTGATTCTTGATCCCGAGCTTCGGGTTGGAAGTGGGTGGGAGAGTTCGAG
GCCTTGCGCTTAAGGAGCCCCTTCGCCTCGTGCTTGAGTTGAGGCCTGGCCTGGGCGCTGGGGCCGCCGC
GTGCGAATCTGGTGGCACCTTCGCGCCTGTCTCGCTGCTTTCGATAAGTCTCTAGCCATTTAAAATTTTT
GATGACCTGCTGCGACGCTTTTTTTCTGGCAAGATAGTCTTGTAAATGCGGGCCAAGATCTGCACACTGG
TATTTCGGTTTTTGGGGCCGCGGGCGGCGACGGGGCCCGTGCGTCCCAGCGCACATGTTCGGCGAGGCGG
GGCCTGCGAGCGCGGCCACCGAGAATCGGACGGGGGTAGTCTCAAGCTGGCCGGCCTGCTCTGGTGCCTG
GCCTCGCGCCGCCGTGTATCGCCCCGCCCTGGGCGGCAAGGCTGGCCCGGTCGGCACCAGTTGCGTGAGC
GGAAAGATGGCCGCTTCCCGGCCCTGCTGCAGGGAGCTCAAAATGGAGGACGCGGCGCTCGGGAGAGCGG
GCGGGTGAGTCACCCACACAAAGGAAAAGGGCCTTTCCGTCCTCAGCCGTCGCTTCATGTGACTCCACGG
AGTACCGGGCGCCGTCCAGGCACCTCGATTAGTTCTCGAGCTTTTGGAGTACGTCGTCTTTAGGTTGGGG
GGAGGGGTTTTATGCGATGGAGTTTCCCCACACTGAGTGGGTGGAGACTGAAGTTAGGCCAGCTTGGCAC
TTGATGTAATTCTCCTTGGAATTTGCCCTTTTTGAGTTTGGATCTTGGTTCATTCTCAAGCCTCAGACAG
TGGTTCAAAGTTTTTTTCTTCCATTTCAGGTGTCGTGAGGCTAGCATCGATTGATCAACAAGTTTGTACA
AAAAAGTTGGCATGAAGCAGAGTTCGAACGTGCCGGCTTTCCTCAGCAAGCTGTGGACGCTTGTGGAGGA
AACCCACACTAACGAGTTCATCACCTGGAGCCAGAATGGCCAAAGTTTTCTGGTCTTGGATGAGCAACGA
TTTGCAAAAGAAATTCTTCCCAAATATTTCAAGCACAATAATATGGCAAGCTTTGTGAGGCAACTGAATA
TGTATGGTTTCCGTAAAGTAGTACATATCGACTCTGGAATTGTAAAGCAAGAAAGAGATGGTCCTGTAGA
ATTTCAGCATCCTTACTTCAAACAAGGACAGGATGACTTGTTGGAGAACATTAAAAGGAAGGTTTCATCT
TCAAAACCAGAAGAAAATAAAATTCGTCAGGAAGATTTAACAAAAATTATAAGTAGTGCTCAGAAGGTTC
AGATAAAACAGGAAACTATTGAGTCCAGGCTTTCTGAATTAAAAAGTGAGAATGAGTCCCTTTGGAAGGA
GGTGTCAGAATTACGAGCAAAGCATGCACAACAGCAACAAGTTATTCGAAAGATTGTCCAGTTTATTGTT
ACATTGGTTCAAAATAACCAACTTGTGAGTTTAAAACGTAAAAGGCCTCTACTTCTAAACACTAATGGAG
CCCAAAAGAAGAACCTGTTTCAGCACATAGTCAAAGAACCAACTGATAATCATCATCATAAAGTAATTTT
TTACCCAACTTTCTTGTACAAAGTGGTTGATATCGGTAAGCCTATCCCTAACCCTCTCCTCGGTCTCGAT
TCTACGTAGTAATGAACTAGTCCGTAACTTGAAAGTATTTCGATTTCTTGGCTTTATATATCTTGTGGAA
AGGACGAGATCAAGAACGCCAGGATTCAGCCACGCGTTAAGTCGACAATCAACCTCTGGATTACAAAATT
TGTGAAAGATTGACTGGTATTCTTAACTATGTTGCTCCTTTTACGCTATGTGGATACGCTGCTTTAATGC
CTTTGTATCATGCTATTGCTTCCCGTATGGCTTTCATTTTCTCCTCCTTGTATAAATCCTGGTTGCTGTC
TCTTTATGAGGAGTTGTGGCCCGTTGTCAGGCAACGTGGCGTGGTGTGCACTGTGTTTGCTGACGCAACC
CCCACTGGTTGGGGCATTGCCACCACCTGTCAGCTCCTTTCCGGGACTTTCGCTTTCCCCCTCCCTATTG
CCACGGCGGAACTCATCGCCGCCTGCCTTGCCCGCTGCTGGACAGGGGCTCGGCTGTTGGGCACTGACAA
TTCCGTGGTGTTGTCGGGGAAATCATCGTCCTTTCCTTGGCTGCTCGCCTGTGTTGCCACCTGGATTCTG
CGCGGGACGTCCTTCTGCTACGTCCCTTCGGCCCTCAATCCAGCGGACCTTCCTTCCCGCGGCCTGCTGC
CGGCTCTGCGGCCTCTTCCGCGTCTTCGCCTTCGCCCTCAGACGAGTCGGATCTCCCTTTGGGCCGCCTC
CCCGCGTCGACTTTAAGACCAATGACTTACAAGGCAGCTGTAGATCTTAGCCACTTTTTAAAAGAAAAGG
GGGGACTGGAAGGGCTAATTCACTCCCAACGAAGACAAGATCTGCTTTTTGCTTGTACTGGGTCTCTCTG
GTTAGACCAGATCTGAGCCTGGGAGCTCTCTGGCTAACTAGGGAACCCACTGCTTAAGCCTCAATAAAGC
TTGCCTTGAGTGCTTCAAGTAGTGTGTGCCCGTCTGTTGTGTGACTCTGGTAACTAGAGATCCCTCAGAC
CCTTTTAGTCAGTGTGGAAAATCTCTAGCAGTACGTATAGTAGTTCATGTCATCTTATTATTCAGTATTT
ATAACTTGCAAAGAAATGAATATCAGAGAGTGAGAGGAACTTGTTTATTGCAGCTTATAATGGTTACAAA
TAAAGCAATAGCATCACAAATTTCACAAATAAAGCATTTTTTTCACTGCATTCTAGTTGTGGTTTGTCCA
AACTCATCAATGTATCTTATCATGTCTGGCTCTAGCTATCCCGCCCCTAACTCCGCCCATCCCGCCCCTA
ACTCCGCCCAGTTCCGCCCATTCTCCGCCCCATGGCTGACTAATTTTTTTTATTTATGCAGAGGCCGAGG
CCGCCTCGGCCTCTGAGCTATTCCAGAAGTAGTGAGGAGGCTTTTTTGGAGGCCTAGGGACGTACCCAAT
TCGCCCTATAGTGAGTCGTATTACGCGCGCTCACTGGCCGTCGTTTTACAACGTCGTGACTGGGAAAACC
CTGGCGTTACCCAACTTAATCGCCTTGCAGCACATCCCCCTTTCGCCAGCTGGCGTAATAGCGAAGAGGC
CCGCACCGATCGCCCTTCCCAACAGTTGCGCAGCCTGAATGGCGAATGGG
[124 nt withheld, positions 6491-6614]
C
[91 nt withheld, positions 6616-6706]
A
[49 nt withheld, positions 6708-6756]
CCTTTGACGTTGGAGTCCACGTTCTTT
[37 nt withheld, positions 6784-6820]
ACCCTATCTCGGTCTATTCTTTTGATTTATAAGGGATTTTGCCGATTTCGGCCTATTGGTTAAAAAATGA
GCTGATTTAACAAAAATTTAACGCGAATTTTAACAAAATATTAACGCTTACAATTTAGGTGGCACTTTTC
GGGGAAATGTGCGCGGAACCCCTATTTGTTTATTTTTCTAAATACATTCAAATATGTATCCGCTCATGAG
ACAATAACCCTGATAAATGCTTCAATAATATTGAAAAAGGAAGAGTATGAGTATTCAACATTTCCGTGTC
GCCCTTATTCCCTTTTTTGCGGCATTTTGCCTTCCTGTTTTTGCTCACCCAGAAACGCTGGTGAAAGTAA
AAGATGCTGAAGATCAGTTGGGTGCACGAGTGGGTTACATCGAACTGGATCTCAACAGCGGTAAGATCCT
TGAGAGTTTTCGCCCCGAAGAACGTTTTCCAATGATGAGCACTTTTAAAGTTCTGCTATGTGGCGCGGTA
TTATCCCGTATTGACGCCGGGCAAGAGCAACTCGGTCGCCGCATACACTATTCTCAGAATGACTTGGTTG
AGTACTCACCAGTCACAGAAAAGCATCTTACGGATGGCATGACAGTAAGAGAATTATGCAGTGCTGCCAT
AACCATGAGTGATAACACTGCGGCCAACTTACTTCTGACAACGATCGGAGGACCGAAGGAGCTAACCGCT
TTTTTGCACAACATGGGGGATCATGTAACTCGCCTTGATCGTTGGGAACCGGAGCTGAATGAAGCCATAC
CAAACGACGAGCGTGACACCACGATGCCTGTAGCAATGGCAACAACGTTGCGCAAACTATTAACTGGCGA
ACTACTTACTCTAGCTTCCCGGCAACAATTAATAGACTGGATGGAGGCGGATAAAGTTGCAGGACCACTT
CTGCGCTCGGCCCTTCCGGCTGGCTGGTTTATTGCTGATAAATCTGGAGCCGGTGAGCGTGGGTCTCGCG
GTATCATTGCAGCACTGGGGCCAGATGGTAAGCCCTCCCGTATCGTAGTTATCTACACGACGGGGAGTCA
GGCAACTATGGATGAACGAAATAGACAGATCGCTGAGATAGGTGCCTCACTGATTAAGCATTGGTAACTG
TCAGACCAAGTTTACTCATATATACTTTAGATTGATTTAAAACTTCATTTTTAATTTAAAAGGATCTAGG
TGAAGATCCTTTTTGATAATCTCATGACCAAAATCCCTTAACGTGAGTTTTCGTTCCACTGAGCGTCAGA
CCCCGTAGAAAAGATCAAAGGATCTTCTTGAGATCCTTTTTTTCTGCGCGTAATCTGCTGCTTGCAAACA
AAAAAACCACCGCTACCAGCGGTGGTTTGTTTGCCGGATCAAGAGCTACCAACTCTTTTTCCGAAGGTAA
CTGGCTTCAGCAGAGCGCAGATACCAAATACTGTTCTTCTAGTGTAGCCGTAGTTAGGCCACCACTTCAA
GAACTCTGTAGCACCGCCTACATACCTCGCTCTGCTAATCCTGTTACCAGTGGCTGCTGCCAGTGGCGAT
AAGTCGTGTCTTACCGGGTTGGACTCAAGACGATAGTTACCGGATAAGGCGCAGCGGTCGGGCTGAACGG
GGGGTTCGTGCACACAGCCCAGCTTGGAGCGAACGACCTACACCGAACTGAGATACCTACAGCGTGAGCT
ATGAGAAAGCGCCACGCTTCCCGAAGGGAGAAAGGCGGACAGGTATCCGGTAAGCGGCAGGGTCGGAACA
GGAGAGCGCACGAGGGAGCTTCCAGGGGGAAACGCCTGGTATCTTTATAGTCCTGTCGGGTTTCGCCACC
TCTGACTTGAGCGTCGATTTTTGTGATGCTCGTCAGGGGGGCGGAGCCTATGGAAAAACGCCAGCAACGC
GGCCTTTTTACGGTTCCTGGCCTTTTGCTGGCCTTTTGCTCACATGTTCTTTCCTGCGTTATCCCCTGAT
TCTGTGGATAACCGTATTACCGCCTTTGAGTGAGCTGATACCGCTCGCCGCAGCCGAACGACCGAGCGCA
GCGAGTCAGTGAGCGAGGAAGCGGAAGAGCGCCCAATACGCAAACCGCCTCTCCCCGCGCGTTGGCCGAT
TCATTAATGCAGCTGGCACGACAGGTTTCCCGACTGGAAAGCGGGCAGTGAGCGCAACGCAATTAATGTG
AGTTAGCTCACTCATTAGGCACCCCAGGCTTTACACTTTATGCTTCCGGCTCGTATGTTGTGTGGAATTG
TGAGCGGATAACAATTTCACACAGGAAACAGCTATGACCATGATTACGCCAAGCGCGCAATTAACCCTCA
CTAAAGGGAACAAAAGCTGGAGCTGCAAGC
Features (pLannotate 1.2.2; 34 found; start..end, strand, type, name):
      5..231     +  promoter       RSV promoter: Rous sarcoma virus enhancer/promoter
    232..412     +  LTR            5' LTR (truncated): truncated 5' long terminal repeat (LTR) from HIV-1
    459..584     +  misc_feature   HIV-1 Ψ: packaging signal of human immunodeficiency virus type 1
    568..931     +  CDS            HIV-1 gag (fragment): gag protein from human immunodeficiency virus 1; gag
   1077..1310    +  misc_feature   RRE: The Rev response element (RRE) of HIV-1 allows for Rev-dependent mRNA export from the nucleus to the cytoplasm.
   1687..1713    +  CDS            Rev (fragment): human immunodeficiency virus 1 (HIV-1) Rev protein; rev; enhances nuclear export of unspliced and incompletely spliced viral mRNAs
   1720..1743    +  promoter       SV40 promoter (fragment): SV40 early promoter
   1744..1815    +  promoter       SV40 promoter (fragment): SV40 enhancer and early promoter
   1839..1974    +  rep_origin     SV40 ori: SV40 origin of replication
   2020..2616    +  CDS            PuroR (fragment): puromycin N-acetyltransferase; pac from Streptomyces; confers resistance to puromycin
   2665..2782    +  misc_feature   cPPT/CTS: central polypurine tract and central termination sequence of HIV-1
   2847..2913    +  CDS            small t antigen (fragment): SV40 (simian virus 40) small t antigen
   2920..4098    +  promoter       EF-1α promoter: strong constitutive promoter for human elongation factor EF-1α
   4119..4136    +  protein_bind   attB1 (fragment): mutant version of attB; core recombination site for the Gateway® BP reaction BP Clonase™
   4142..4825    +  CDS            HSF2 (fragment): HSF2_HUMAN - Also known as HSTF2. Experimental evidence at protein level: Swiss-Prot protein existence level 1. DNA-binding protein that specifically binds heat shock promoter elements (HSE) and activates transcription. In higher eukaryotes, HSF is unable to bind to the HSE unless the cells are heat shocked. From Homo sapiens (Human).
   4833..4857    -  protein_bind   attB2: mutant version of attB; recombination site for the Gateway® BP reaction BP Clonase™
   4865..4906    +  CDS            V5 tag: epitope tag from simian virus 5
   4922..4975    +  promoter       U6 promoter (fragment): RNA polymerase III promoter for human U6 snRNA
   5017..5605    +  misc_feature   WPRE: woodchuck hepatitis virus posttranscriptional regulatory element
   5656..5675    +  misc_feature   cPPT/CTS (fragment): central polypurine tract and central termination sequence of HIV-1
   5677..5910    +  LTR            3' LTR (ΔU3): self-inactivating 3' long terminal repeat (LTR) from HIV-1
   5988..6109    +  polyA_signal   SV40 poly(A) signal: SV40 polyadenylation signal
   6149..6284    +  rep_origin     SV40 ori: SV40 origin of replication
   6305..6323    -  promoter       T7 promoter: promoter for bacteriophage T7 RNA polymerase
   6331..6486    +  CDS            lacZα (fragment): LacZα fragment of β-galactosidase; lacZ fragment
   6491..6919    +  rep_origin     f1 ori (sequence partly withheld): f1 bacteriophage origin of replication; arrow indicates direction of (+) strand synthesis
   6972..7076    +  promoter       AmpR promoter: bla
   7077..7937    +  CDS            AmpR: β-lactamase; bla; confers resistance to ampicillin, carbenicillin, and related antibiotics
   8108..8696    +  rep_origin     ori: high-copy-number ColE1/pMB1/pBR322/pUC origin of replication
   8879..8971    +  CDS            lacI (fragment): lac repressor; lacI; The lac repressor binds to the lac operator to inhibit transcription in E. coli. This inhibition can be relieved by adding lactose or isopropyl-β-D-thiogalactopyranoside (IPTG).
   8984..9005    +  protein_bind   CAP binding site: CAP binding activates transcription in the presence of cAMP. E. coli catabolite activator protein
   9020..9050    +  promoter       lac promoter: promoter for the E. coli lac operon
   9058..9074    +  protein_bind   lac operator: The lac repressor binds to the lac operator to inhibit transcription in E. coli. This inhibition can be relieved by adding lactose or isopropyl-β-D-thiogalactopyranoside (IPTG). lac repressor encoded by lacI
   9119..9137    +  promoter       T3 promoter: promoter for bacteriophage T3 RNA polymerase
