[The description below was written by a language model from this plasmid's Addgene catalogue record and pLannotate feature annotations shown in this document.]
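Description:
TFORF3012 is a lentiviral mammalian expression plasmid built on the pLX_TRC317 backbone and belongs to a barcoded library of human transcription factor open reading frames. It is propagated in E. coli as a high-copy plasmid through a ColE1/pUC-type origin with ampicillin selection (AmpR under its own bla promoter). It also carries an f1 origin and leftover cloning-vector elements, including lac promoter/operator, lacZα and lacI fragments, and T7 and T3 promoters. The depositor warns that the plasmid can recombine, as is common for constructs with repeated LTRs.

The viral portion has a third-generation, self-inactivating layout. An RSV promoter drives a truncated HIV-1 5' LTR, followed by the Ψ packaging signal with a gag fragment, the RRE for Rev-dependent export of genomic RNA, a cPPT/CTS, WPRE and a ΔU3 3' LTR, with an SV40 polyadenylation signal downstream. Inside the provirus, an SV40 early promoter/origin region drives puromycin N-acetyltransferase, which allows selection of transduced cells. A separate EF-1α promoter drives the payload, human HSF2, a heat shock factor that binds heat shock promoter elements. The ORF was inserted by Gateway cloning, so it is flanked by attB1 and attB2 sites, and it is followed by a C-terminal V5 epitope tag for detection. The listed insert (896 bp, corresponding to a specific RefSeq transcript) and the annotated coding match indicate a short HSF2 form; the annotation tool labels it a fragment relative to the reference protein.

According to the record, each library member carries a unique 24-bp barcode that identifies the transcription factor in pooled overexpression screens. The barcode is not annotated in the feature table. The short U6 promoter fragment between the V5 tag and WPRE is not explained by the record.
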