Addgene plasmid #144488: TFORF3012
Purpose: Lentiviral vector for overexpressing transcription factor ORFs with unique 24-bp barcodes. Barcodes facilitate identification of transcription factors in pooled screens.
Depositing lab: Feng Zhang. Depositing organization: Broad Institute. Publication: A transcription factor atlas of directed differentiation. Joung J, Ma S, Tay T, Geiger-Schuller KR, Kirchgatterer PC, Verdine VK, Guo B, Arias-Garcia MA, Allen WE, Singh A, Kuksenko O, Abudayyeh OO, Gootenberg JS, Fu Z, Macrae RK, Buenrostro JD, Regev A, Zhang F. Cell. 2023 Jan 5;186(1):209-229.e26. doi: 10.1016/j.cell.2022.11.026. PubMed 36608654.
Backbone
  Vector backbone: pLX_TRC317
  Backbone manufacturer: Broad Institute Genetic Perturbation Platform
  Backbone size w/o insert (bp): 8264
  Vector type: Mammalian Expression, Lentiviral
  Selectable markers: Puromycin
Growth in bacteria
  Bacterial resistance: Ampicillin, 100 μg/mL
  Growth temperature: 37°C
  Growth strain: NEB Stable
  Copy number: High Copy
Gene/Insert
  Gene/Insert name: HSF2
  Species: H. sapiens (human)
  Insert size (bp): 896
  Entrez Gene: HSF2 (a.k.a. HSF 2, HSTF 2)
  Promoter: EF1a
  Tag / fusion protein: V5 (C terminal on insert)
  Cloning method: Gateway Cloning
  Sequencing primers: 5′ GGGTGGAGACTGAAGTTAGGCCAG; 3′ CACATAGCGTAAAAGGAGCAACATAG
Resource information
  A portion of this plasmid was derived from a plasmid made by: Broad Institute Genetic Perturbation Platform
Terms and licenses: Academic/Nonprofit Terms; Industry Terms: Not Available to Industry
Depositor comments: NM_001243094.1 Please test multiple small colonies in case of plasmid recombination. To make this collection available in a timely manner, a portion of this collection was not fully sequenced by Addgene. If an Addgene verified full plasmid sequence is not available, please contact us prior to placing an order to request the full sequence.
How to cite: TFORF3012 was a gift from Feng Zhang (Addgene plasmid # 144488 ; http://n2t.net/addgene:144488 ; RRID:Addgene_144488)
