>Addgene plasmid #144488 | TFORF3012 | depositor partial sequence | sequence record 285579 | Insert
ATCGATTGATCAACAAGTTTGTACAAAAAAGTTGGCATGAAGCAGAGTTCGAACGTGCCGGCTTTCCTCA
GCAAGCTGTGGACGCTTGTGGAGGAAACCCACACTAACGAGTTCATCACCTGGAGCCAGAATGGCCAAAG
TTTTCTGGTCTTGGATGAGCAACGATTTGCAAAAGAAATTCTTCCCAAATATTTCAAGCACAATAATATG
GCAAGCTTTGTGAGGCAACTGAATATGTATGGTTTCCGTAAAGTAGTACATATCGACTCTGGAATTGTAA
AGCAAGAAAGAGATGGTCCTGTAGAATTTCAGCATCCTTACTTCAAACAAGGACAGGATGACTTGTTGGA
GAACATTAAAAGGAAGGTTTCATCTTCAAAACCAGAAGAAAATAAAATTCGTCAGGAAGATTTAACAAAA
ATTATAAGTAGTGCTCAGAAGGTTCAGATAAAACAGGAAACTATTGAGTCCAGGCTTTCTGAATTAAAAA
GTGAGAATGAGTCCCTTTGGAAGGAGGTGTCAGAATTACGAGCAAAGCATGCACAACAGCAACAAGTTAT
TCGAAAGATTGTCCAGTTTATTGTTACATTGGTTCAAAATAACCAACTTGTGAGTTTAAAACGTAAAAGG
CCTCTACTTCTAAACACTAATGGAGCCCAAAAGAAGAACCTGTTTCAGCACATAGTCAAAGAACCAACTG
ATAATCATCATCATAAAGTAATTTTTTACCCAACTTTCTTGTACAAAGTGGTTGATATCGGTAAGCCTAT
CCCTAACCCTCTCCTCGGTCTCGATTCTACGTAGTAATGAACTAGTCCGTAACTTGAAAGTATTTCGATT
TCTTGGCTTTATATATCTTGTGGAAAGGACGAGATCAAGAACGCCAGGATTCAGCC
