>Addgene plasmid #144488 | TFORF3012 | depositor partial sequence | sequence record 285580 | Barcode
GATCAAGAACGCCAGGATTCAGCC
